Addgene plasmid #42313: pEGFP VAMP4
Depositing lab: Thierry Galli. Publication: Early/recycling endosomes-to-TGN transport involves two SNARE complexes and a Rab6 isoform. Mallard F, Tang BL, Galli T, Tenza D, Saint-Pol A, Yue X, Antony C, Hong W, Goud B, Johannes L. J Cell Biol. 2002 Feb 18;156(4):653-64. Epub 2002 Feb 11. 10.1083/jcb.200110081 PubMed 11839770.
Backbone
  Vector backbone: pEGFP-C3
  Backbone manufacturer: Clontech
  Backbone size w/o insert (bp): 4700
  Vector type: Mammalian Expression
  Selectable markers: Neomycin (select with G418)
Growth in bacteria
  Bacterial resistance: Kanamycin, 50 μg/mL
  Growth temperature: 37°C
  Growth strain: DH5alpha
  Copy number: High Copy
Gene/Insert
  Gene/Insert name: VAMP 4 (alt name: vesicle-associated membrane protein 4)
  Species: H. sapiens (human)
  GenBank ID: NM_003762.4 NP_003753.2
  Entrez Gene: VAMP4 (a.k.a. VAMP-4, VAMP24)
  Promoter: CMV
  Tag / fusion protein: EGFP (N terminal on backbone)
  Cloning method: Restriction Enzyme; 5′ cloning site EcoRI (not destroyed); 3′ cloning site BamHI (not destroyed)
  Sequencing primers: 5′ EGFP-C; CMV-F; 3′ SV40-pA-R
Terms and licenses: Academic/Nonprofit Terms; Industry Terms: Not Available to Industry
How to cite: pEGFP VAMP4 was a gift from Thierry Galli (Addgene plasmid # 42313 ; http://n2t.net/addgene:42313 ; RRID:Addgene_42313)
