[The description below was written by a language model from this plasmid's Addgene catalogue record and pLannotate feature annotations shown in this document.]
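Description:
pEGFP VAMP4 is a mammalian expression plasmid built on the Clontech pEGFP-C3 backbone, carrying the human VAMP4 (vesicle-associated membrane protein 4) coding sequence cloned between the EcoRI and BamHI sites of the multiple cloning site, both of which are retained. The sequenced construct is about 5.1 kb. In bacteria it replicates from a high-copy ColE1/pUC-type origin and is selected with kanamycin. An f1 origin is also present, which in principle allows production of single-stranded DNA. A single Tn5 aminoglycoside phosphotransferase gene (NeoR/KanR) serves both hosts. A bacterial bla-type promoter drives it for kanamycin resistance in E. coli, and the SV40 enhancer/early promoter drives it for G418 selection of stably transfected mammalian cells, with an HSV TK polyadenylation signal downstream. The short ble, bGH poly(A) and SV40 large T antigen fragments in the annotation appear to be residual backbone sequence rather than functional elements.

The expression cassette consists of the human cytomegalovirus immediate-early enhancer and promoter, followed by EGFP, a short remnant of the multiple cloning site acting as a linker, the VAMP4 open reading frame, and an SV40 polyadenylation signal. This arrangement produces VAMP4 with EGFP fused to its N-terminus, as recorded for the backbone-encoded tag. VAMP4 is a SNARE protein, and the associated publication concerns SNARE complexes in transport from early/recycling endosomes to the trans-Golgi network. The construct is therefore suited to strong constitutive expression of fluorescent VAMP4 in transfected mammalian cells, for visualising its localisation and trafficking by fluorescence microscopy or for detecting it through the GFP tag.
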