Features (pLannotate 1.2.2; 15 found; start..end, strand, type, name):
    351..455     -  promoter       AmpR promoter: bla
    482..910     +  rep_origin     f1 ori (sequence partly withheld): f1 bacteriophage origin of replication; arrow indicates direction of (+) strand synthesis
    944..1065    -  polyA_signal   SV40 poly(A) signal: SV40 polyadenylation signal
   1088..1172    -  CDS            large T antigen (fragment): large T antigen from SV40 (simian virus 40)
   1198..1620    -  CDS            VAMP4: VAMP4_HUMAN - Experimental evidence at protein level: Swiss-Prot protein existence level 1. Involved in the pathway that functions to remove an inhibitor (probably synaptotagmin-4) of calcium-triggered exocytosis during the maturation of secretory granules. May be a marker for this sorting pathway that is critical for remodeling the secretory response of granule. From Homo sapiens (Human).
   1621..1652    -  misc_feature   MCS (fragment): multiple cloning site
   1654..2370    -  CDS            EGFP: EGFP is a basic (constitutively fluorescent) green fluorescent protein published in 1996, derived from Aequorea victoria. It is reported to be a rapidly-maturing weak dimer with moderate acid sensitivity.
   2415..2618    -  promoter       CMV promoter: human cytomegalovirus (CMV) immediate early promoter
   2619..2922    -  enhancer       CMV enhancer: human cytomegalovirus immediate early enhancer
   3097..3685    -  rep_origin     ori: high-copy-number ColE1/pMB1/pBR322/pUC origin of replication
   3907..3923    +  polyA_signal   bGH poly(A) signal (fragment): bovine growth hormone polyadenylation signal
   4014..4061    -  polyA_signal   HSV TK poly(A) signal: herpes simplex virus thymidine kinase polyadenylation signal (Cole and Stacy, 1985)
   4120..4272    -  CDS            ble (fragment): BLE_KLEPN - Experimental evidence at protein level: Swiss-Prot protein existence level 1. Binding protein with a strong affinity to the bleomycin family of antibiotics. Binds to CL990; an antimitotic-antibiotic compound. From Klebsiella pneumoniae.
   4293..5087    -  CDS            NeoR/KanR: aminoglycoside phosphotransferase from Tn5; aph(3')-II (or nptII); confers resistance to neomycin, kanamycin, and G418 (Geneticin®)
   5122..349     -  promoter       SV40 promoter (across the origin): SV40 enhancer and early promoter
>Addgene plasmid #42313 | pEGFP VAMP4 | addgene full sequence | sequence record 449610 | Addgene NGS Result
GCCTAGGCCTCCAAAAAAGCCTCCTCACTACTTCTGGAATAGCTCAGAGGCCGAGGCGGCCTCGGCCTCT
GCATAAATAAAAAAAATTAGTCAGCCATGGGGCGGAGAATGGGCGGAACTGGGCGGAGTTAGGGGCGGGA
TGGGCGGAGTTAGGGGCGGGACTATGGTTGCTGACTAATTGAGATGCATGCTTTGCATACTTCTGCCTGC
TGGGGAGCCTGGGGACTTTCCACACCTGGTTGCTGACTAATTGAGATGCATGCTTTGCATACTTCTGCCT
GCTGGGGAGCCTGGGGACTTTCCACACCCTAACTGACACACATTCCACAGCTGGTTCTTTCCGCCTCAGG
ACTCTTCCTTTTTCAATATTATTGAAGCATTTATCAGGGTTATTGTCTCATGAGCGGATACATATTTGAA
TGTATTTAGAAAAATAAACAAATAGGGGTTCCGCGCACATTTCCCCGAAAAGTGCCACCTG
[124 nt withheld, positions 482-605]
C
[91 nt withheld, positions 607-697]
A
[49 nt withheld, positions 699-747]
CCTTTGACGTTGGAGTCCACGTTCTTT
[37 nt withheld, positions 775-811]
ACCCTATCTCGGTCTATTCTTTTGATTTATAAGGGATTTTGCCGATTTCGGCCTATTGGTTAAAAAATGA
GCTGATTTAACAAAAATTTAACGCGAATTTTAACAAAATATTAACGCTTACAATTTACGCGTTAAGATAC
ATTGATGAGTTTGGACAAACCACAACTAGAATGCAGTGAAAAAAATGCTTTATTTGTGAAATTTGTGATG
CTATTGCTTTATTTGTAACCATTATAAGCTGCAATAAACAAGTTAACAACAACAATTGCATTCATTTTAT
GTTTCAGGTTCAGGGGGAGGTGTGGGAGGTTTTTTAAAGCAAGTAAAACCTCTACAAATGTGGTATGGCT
GATTATGATCAGTTATCTAGATCCGGTGGATCCTCAAGTACGGTATTTCATGACTATAAGAATGATAATC
ACTAGCAAAAGGATAGCAGCAACCAAAGCCATGATGGCTTTTATTTTGCATCCACGCCACCACATTTGCC
TTCGAAGTTGTTTGGATCTGTTGCTAAAAGCTGTTGCATTATCCGATAAGCTTTCTGATTTGTCCTGTAG
TTCATCTAGTCTCTCCCCTCTCTCAATTACCTTTGTAATATTTTCTTGCATGACATCAATAACTTCATCC
ACTTGATTCTGAACATGCTTAATTTTATCATTTCTAGGTCCAAATCTTGGTCCAGATGGTCCCCTTAGAA
AAAAGTCCTCTTCTTCATCTGAATCATCTTCCAAAAGATTTCTCCTTTCACTTTTCACAGAACCTGTGAC
ATCATCATCATTGAGGTGGCGCTTAAACTTGGGAGGCATCAGAATTCGAAGCTTGAGCTCGAGATCTGAG
TACTTGTACAGCTCGTCCATGCCGAGAGTGATCCCGGCGGCGGTCACGAACTCCAGCAGGACCATGTGAT
CGCGCTTCTCGTTGGGGTCTTTGCTCAGGGCGGACTGGGTGCTCAGGTAGTGGTTGTCGGGCAGCAGCAC
GGGGCCGTCGCCGATGGGGGTGTTCTGCTGGTAGTGGTCGGCGAGCTGCACGCTGCCGTCCTCGATGTTG
TGGCGGATCTTGAAGTTCACCTTGATGCCGTTCTTCTGCTTGTCGGCCATGATATAGACGTTGTGGCTGT
TGTAGTTGTACTCCAGCTTGTGCCCCAGGATGTTGCCGTCCTCCTTGAAGTCGATGCCCTTCAGCTCGAT
GCGGTTCACCAGGGTGTCGCCCTCGAACTTCACCTCGGCGCGGGTCTTGTAGTTGCCGTCGTCCTTGAAG
AAGATGGTGCGCTCCTGGACGTAGCCTTCGGGCATGGCGGACTTGAAGAAGTCGTGCTGCTTCATGTGGT
CGGGGTAGCGGCTGAAGCACTGCACGCCGTAGGTCAGGGTGGTCACGAGGGTGGGCCAGGGCACGGGCAG
CTTGCCGGTGGTGCAGATGAACTTCAGGGTCAGCTTGCCGTAGGTGGCATCGCCCTCGCCCTCGCCGGAC
ACGCTGAACTTGTGGCCGTTTACGTCGCCGTCCAGCTCGACCAGGATGGGCACCACCCCGGTGAACAGCT
CCTCGCCCTTGCTCACCATGGTGGCGACCGGTAGCGCTAGCGGATCTGACGGTTCACTAAACCAGCTCTG
CTTATATAGACCTCCCACCGTACACGCCTACCGCCCATTTGCGTCAATGGGGCGGAGTTGTTACGACATT
TTGGAAAGTCCCGTTGATTTTGGTGCCAAAACAAACTCCCATTGACGTCAATGGGGTGGAGACTTGGAAA
TCCCCGTGAGTCAAACCGCTATCCACGCCCATTGATGTACTGCCAAAACCGCATCACCATGGTAATAGCG
ATGACTAATACGTAGATGTACTGCCAAGTAGGAAAGTCCCATAAGGTCATGTACTGGGCATAATGCCAGG
CGGGCCATTTACCGTCATTGACGTCAATAGGGGGCGTACTTGGCATATGATACACTTGATGTACTGCCAA
GTGGGCAGTTTACCGTAAATACTCCACCCATTGACGTCAATGGAAAGTCCCTATTGGCGTTACTATGGGA
ACATACGTCATTATTGACGTCAATGGGCGGGGGTCGTTGGGCGGTCAGCCAGGCGGGCCATTTACCGTAA
GTTATGTAACGCGGAACTCCATATATGGGCTATGAACTAATGACCCCGTAATTGATTACTATTAATAACT
AATGCATGGCGGTAATACGGTTATCCACAGAATCAGGGGATAACGCAGGAAAGAACATGTGAGCAAAAGG
CCAGCAAAAGGCCAGGAACCGTAAAAAGGCCGCGTTGCTGGCGTTTTTCCATAGGCTCCGCCCCCCTGAC
GAGCATCACAAAAATCGACGCTCAAGTCAGAGGTGGCGAAACCCGACAGGACTATAAAGATACCAGGCGT
TTCCCCCTGGAAGCTCCCTCGTGCGCTCTCCTGTTCCGACCCTGCCGCTTACCGGATACCTGTCCGCCTT
TCTCCCTTCGGGAAGCGTGGCGCTTTCTCATAGCTCACGCTGTAGGTATCTCAGTTCGGTGTAGGTCGTT
CGCTCCAAGCTGGGCTGTGTGCACGAACCCCCCGTTCAGCCCGACCGCTGCGCCTTATCCGGTAACTATC
GTCTTGAGTCCAACCCGGTAAGACACGACTTATCGCCACTGGCAGCAGCCACTGGTAACAGGATTAGCAG
AGCGAGGTATGTAGGCGGTGCTACAGAGTTCTTGAAGTGGTGGCCTAACTACGGCTACACTAGAAGAACA
GTATTTGGTATCTGCGCTCTGCTGAAGCCAGTTACCTTCGGAAAAAGAGTTGGTAGCTCTTGATCCGGCA
AACAAACCACCGCTGGTAGCGGTGGTTTTTTTGTTTGCAAGCAGCAGATTACGCGCAGAAAAAAAGGATC
TCAAGAAGATCCTTTGATCTTTTCTACGGGGTCTGACGCTCAGTGGAACGAAAACTCACGTTAAGGGATT
TTGGTCATGAGATTATCAAAAAGGATCTTCACCTAGATCCTTTTAAATTAAAAATGAAGTTTTAAATCAA
TCTAAAGTATATATGAGTAACCTGAGGCTATGGCAGGGCCTGCCGCCCCGACGTTGGCTGCGAGCCCTGG
GCCTTCACCCGAACTTGGGGGGTGGGGTGGGGAAAAGGAAGAAACGCGGGCGTATTGGCCCCAATGGGGT
CTCGGTGGGGTATCGACAGAGTGCCAGCCCTGGGACCGAACCCCGCGTTTATGAACAAACGACCCAACAC
CGTGCGTTTTATTCTGTCTTTTTATTGCCGTCATAGCGCGGGTTCCTTCCGGTATTGTCTCCTTCCGTGT
TTCAGTTAGCCTCCCCCTAGGGTGGGCGAAGAACTCCAGCATGAGATCCCCGCGCTGGAGGATCATCCAG
CCGGCGTCCCGGAAAACGATTCCGAAGCCCAACCTTTCATAGAAGGCGGCGGTGGAATCGAAATCTCGTG
ATGGCAGGTTGGGCGTCGCTTGGTCGGTCATTTCGAACCCCAGAGTCCCGCTCAGAAGAACTCGTCAAGA
AGGCGATAGAAGGCGATGCGCTGCGAATCGGGAGCGGCGATACCGTAAAGCACGAGGAAGCGGTCAGCCC
ATTCGCCGCCAAGCTCTTCAGCAATATCACGGGTAGCCAACGCTATGTCCTGATAGCGGTCCGCCACACC
CAGCCGGCCACAGTCGATGAATCCAGAAAAGCGGCCATTTTCCACCATGATATTCGGCAAGCAGGCATCG
CCATGGGTCACGACGAGATCCTCGCCGTCGGGCATGCTCGCCTTGAGCCTGGCGAACAGTTCGGCTGGCG
CGAGCCCCTGATGCTCTTCGTCCAGATCATCCTGATCGACAAGACCGGCTTCCATCCGAGTACGTGCTCG
CTCGATGCGATGTTTCGCTTGGTGGTCGAATGGGCAGGTAGCCGGATCAAGCGTATGCAGCCGCCGCATT
GCATCAGCCATGATGGATACTTTCTCGGCAGGAGCAAGGTGAGATGACAGGAGATCCTGCCCCGGCACTT
CGCCCAATAGCAGCCAGTCCCTTCCCGCTTCAGTGACAACGTCGAGCACAGCTGCGCAAGGAACGCCCGT
CGTGGCCAGCCACGATAGCCGCGCTGCCTCGTCTTGCAGTTCATTCAGGGCACCGGACAGGTCGGTCTTG
ACAAAAAGAACCGGGCGCCCCTGCGCTGACAGCCGGAACACGGCGGCATCAGAGCAGCCGATTGTCTGTT
GTGCCCAGTCATAGCCGAATAGCCTCTCCACCCAAGCGGCCGGAGAACCTGCGTGCAATCCATCTTGTTC
AATCATGCGAAACGATCCTCATCCTGTCTCTTGATCGATCTTTGCAAAA
