>Addgene plasmid #42313 | pEGFP VAMP4 | addgene partial sequence | sequence record 59740 | SV40pA-R 5'-GAAATTTGTGATGCTATTGC-3'
ATTATAAGCTGCAATAAACAAGTTAACAACAACAATTGCATTCATTTTATGTTTCAGGTTCAGGGGGAGG
TGTGGGAGGTTTTTTAAAGCAAGTAAAACCTCTACAAATGTGGTATGGCTGATTATGATCAGTTATCTAG
ATCCGGTGGATCCTCAAGTACGGTATTTCATGACTATAAGAATGATAATCACTAGCAAAAGGATAGCAGC
AACCAAAGCCATGATGGCTTTTATTTTGCATCCACGCCACCACATTTGCCTTCGAAGTTGTTTGGATCTG
TTGCTAAAAGCTGTTGCATTATCCGATAAGCTTTCTGATTTGTCCTGTAGTTCATCTAGTCTCTCCCCTC
TCTCAATTACCTTTGTAATATTTTCTTGCATGACATCAATAACTTCATCCACTTGATTCTGAACATGCTT
AATTTTATCATTTCTAGGTCCAAATCTTGGTCCAGATGGTCCCCTTAGAAAAAAGTCCTCTTCTTCATCT
GAATCATCTTCCAAAAGATTTCTCCTTTCACTTTTCACAGAACCTGTGACATCATCATCATTGAGGTGGC
GCTTAAACTTGGGAGGCATCAGAATTCGAAGCTTGAGCTCGAGATCTGAGTACTTGTACAGCTCGTCCAT
GCCGAGAGTGATCCCGGCGGCGGTCACGAACTCCAGCAGGACCATGTGATCGCGCTTCTCGTTGGGGTCT
TTGCTCAGGGCGGACTGGGTGCTCAGGTAGTGGTTGTCGGGCAGCAGCACGGGGCCGTCGCCGATGGGGG
TGTTCTGCTGGTAGTGGTCGGCGAGCTGCACGCTGCCGTCCTCGATGTTGTGGCGGATCTTGAAGTTCAC
CTTGATGCCGTTCTTCTGCTTGTCGGCCATG
